Addgene plasmid #251693: lentiCRISPR v2-sgMT1X-2
Purpose: gRNA to knock out MT1X in mammalian cells
Depositing lab: Boyi Gan. Depositing organization: University of Texas MD Anderson Cancer Center. Publication: Radiotherapy promotes cuproptosis and synergizes with cuproptosis inducers to overcome tumor radioresistance. Lei G, Sun M, Cheng J, Ye R, Lu Z, Horbath A, Huo D, Wu S, Alapati A, Aggarwal S, Xu Z, Mao C, Yan Y, Yao J, Li Q, Chen X, Lee H, Zhuang L, Jiang D, Pataer A, Roth JA, Navin N, Koong AC, You MJ, Lin SH, Gan B. Cancer Cell. 2025 Jun 9;43(6):1076-1092.e5. doi: 10.1016/j.ccell.2025.03.031. Epub 2025 Apr 10. PubMed 40215978.
Backbone
  Vector backbone: lentiCRISPR v2
  Backbone manufacturer: Feng Zhang (Addgene #52961)
  Backbone size w/o insert (bp): 12000
  Vector type: Lentiviral, CRISPR
  Selectable markers: Puromycin
Growth in bacteria
  Bacterial resistance: Ampicillin, 100 μg/mL
  Growth temperature: 37°C
  Growth strain: NEB Stable
  Copy number: High Copy
Gene/Insert
  Gene/Insert name: MT1X metallothionein 1X
  gRNA/shRNA sequence: AACTGCTCCTGCTCGCCTGT
  Species: H. sapiens (human)
  Entrez Gene: MT1X (a.k.a. MT-1l, MT1)
  Cloning method: Restriction Enzyme; 5′ cloning site unknown (unknown if destroyed)
Terms and licenses: Academic/Nonprofit Terms; Industry Terms: Not Available to Industry
How to cite: lentiCRISPR v2-sgMT1X-2 was a gift from Boyi Gan (Addgene plasmid # 251693 ; http://n2t.net/addgene:251693 ; RRID:Addgene_251693)
