[The description below was written by a language model from this plasmid's Addgene catalogue record and pLannotate feature annotations shown in this document.]
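Description:
lentiCRISPR v2-sgMT1X-2 is a lentiviral CRISPR plasmid built on the lentiCRISPR v2 backbone, carrying a single guide RNA directed against human MT1X (metallothionein 1X) for gene knockout in mammalian cells. The sequenced record is about 13 kb. In bacteria it is maintained through a high-copy ColE1/pUC-type origin and selected with ampicillin via the β-lactamase gene. The backbone also contains an f1 origin and an SV40/EM7-driven bleomycin/Zeocin resistance cassette located outside the viral transfer region.

The transfer cassette is a third-generation, self-inactivating HIV-1 design. A CMV enhancer/promoter fused to a truncated 5' LTR drives production of the genomic RNA in packaging cells. It is followed by the Ψ packaging signal with a gag fragment, the Rev response element for nuclear export, and the cPPT/CTS, which aids nuclear import. The cassette ends in a ΔU3 3' LTR that disables LTR promoter activity after integration. Two expression units lie between these elements. A human U6 RNA polymerase III promoter transcribes the MT1X-targeting spacer joined to the Streptococcus pyogenes gRNA scaffold. An EF-1α core promoter drives S. pyogenes Cas9, with a puromycin N-acetyltransferase coding sequence downstream on the same strand; the table does not annotate the linker between them. A WPRE downstream enhances transcript expression.

Because the nuclease, guide and puromycin marker are delivered in a single virus, transduced cells can be selected with puromycin and then used for MT1X loss-of-function studies. The "-2" in the name suggests it is one of several guides against this gene. The associated publication concerns cuproptosis and tumour radioresistance.
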