Features (pLannotate 1.2.2; 33 found; start..end, strand, type, name):
      1..589     +  rep_origin     ori: high-copy-number ColE1/pMB1/pBR322/pUC origin of replication
    772..864     +  CDS            lacI (fragment): lac repressor; lacI; The lac repressor binds to the lac operator to inhibit transcription in E. coli. This inhibition can be relieved by adding lactose or isopropyl-β-D-thiogalactopyranoside (IPTG).
    877..898     +  protein_bind   CAP binding site: CAP binding activates transcription in the presence of cAMP. E. coli catabolite activator protein
    913..943     +  promoter       lac promoter: promoter for the E. coli lac operon
    947..969     +  protein_bind   lac operator (fragment): The lac repressor binds to the lac operator to inhibit transcription in E. coli. This inhibition can be relieved by adding lactose or isopropyl-β-D-thiogalactopyranoside (IPTG). lac repressor encoded by lacI
   1040..1161    -  polyA_signal   SV40 poly(A) signal: SV40 polyadenylation signal
   1156..1281    -  CDS            ble (fragment): BLE_KLEPN - Experimental evidence at protein level: Swiss-Prot protein existence level 1. Binding protein with a strong affinity to the bleomycin family of antibiotics. Binds to CL990; an antimitotic-antibiotic compound. From Klebsiella pneumoniae.
   1291..1665    -  CDS            BleoR: antibiotic-binding protein; Sh ble from Streptoalloteichus hindustanus; confers resistance to bleomycin, phleomycin, and Zeocin™
   1684..1731    -  promoter       EM7 promoter: synthetic bacterial promoter&nbsp
   1779..2108    -  promoter       SV40 promoter: SV40 enhancer and early promoter
   2122..2550    -  rep_origin     f1 ori (sequence partly withheld): f1 bacteriophage origin of replication; arrow indicates direction of (+) strand synthesis
   2571..2592    -  promoter       SV40 promoter (fragment): SV40 enhancer and early promoter
   2596..2820    -  polyA_signal   bGH poly(A) signal: bovine growth hormone polyadenylation signal
   2852..3085    -  LTR            3' LTR (ΔU3): self-inactivating 3' long terminal repeat (LTR) from HIV-1
   3087..3106    -  misc_feature   cPPT/CTS (fragment): central polypurine tract and central termination sequence of HIV-1
   3157..3745    -  misc_feature   WPRE: woodchuck hepatitis virus posttranscriptional regulatory element
   3761..4358    -  CDS            PuroR (fragment): puromycin N-acetyltransferase; pac from Streptomyces; confers resistance to puromycin
   4496..8599    -  CDS            Cas9: Cas9 (Csn1) endonuclease from the Streptococcus pyogenes Type II CRISPR/Cas system generates RNA-guided double strand breaks in DNA
   8624..8835    -  promoter       EF-1α core promoter: core promoter for human elongation factor EF-1α
   8861..8879    -  CDS            small t antigen (fragment): SV40 (simian virus 40) small t antigen
   8897..8972    -  misc_RNA       gRNA scaffold: guide RNA scaffold for the Streptococcus pyogenes CRISPR/Cas9 system
   9002..9242    -  promoter       U6 promoter: RNA polymerase III promoter for human U6 snRNA
   9293..9410    -  misc_feature   cPPT/CTS: central polypurine tract and central termination sequence of HIV-1
   9460..9560    -  CDS            Rev (fragment): human immunodeficiency virus 1 (HIV-1) Rev protein; rev; enhances nuclear export of unspliced and incompletely spliced viral mRNAs
   9937..10170   -  misc_feature   RRE: The Rev response element (RRE) of HIV-1 allows for Rev-dependent mRNA export from the nucleus to the cytoplasm.
  10316..10679   -  CDS            HIV-1 gag (fragment): gag protein from human immunodeficiency virus 1; gag
  10663..10788   -  misc_feature   HIV-1 Ψ: packaging signal of human immunodeficiency virus type 1
  10835..11015   -  LTR            5' LTR (truncated): truncated 5' long terminal repeat (LTR) from HIV-1
  11033..11232   -  promoter       CMV promoter: human cytomegalovirus (CMV) immediate early promoter
  11233..11612   -  enhancer       CMV enhancer: human cytomegalovirus immediate early enhancer
  11767..11819   +  misc_feature   bom (fragment): basis of mobility region from pBR322
  11878..11982   +  promoter       AmpR promoter: bla
  11983..12843   +  CDS            AmpR: β-lactamase; bla; confers resistance to ampicillin, carbenicillin, and related antibiotics
>Addgene plasmid #251693 | lentiCRISPR v2-sgMT1X-2 | addgene full sequence | sequence record 498910 | Addgene NGS Result
TTGAGATCCTTTTTTTCTGCGCGTAATCTGCTGCTTGCAAACAAAAAAACCACCGCTACCAGCGGTGGTT
TGTTTGCCGGATCAAGAGCTACCAACTCTTTTTCCGAAGGTAACTGGCTTCAGCAGAGCGCAGATACCAA
ATACTGTTCTTCTAGTGTAGCCGTAGTTAGGCCACCACTTCAAGAACTCTGTAGCACCGCCTACATACCT
CGCTCTGCTAATCCTGTTACCAGTGGCTGCTGCCAGTGGCGATAAGTCGTGTCTTACCGGGTTGGACTCA
AGACGATAGTTACCGGATAAGGCGCAGCGGTCGGGCTGAACGGGGGGTTCGTGCACACAGCCCAGCTTGG
AGCGAACGACCTACACCGAACTGAGATACCTACAGCGTGAGCTATGAGAAAGCGCCACGCTTCCCGAAGG
GAGAAAGGCGGACAGGTATCCGGTAAGCGGCAGGGTCGGAACAGGAGAGCGCACGAGGGAGCTTCCAGGG
GGAAACGCCTGGTATCTTTATAGTCCTGTCGGGTTTCGCCACCTCTGACTTGAGCGTCGATTTTTGTGAT
GCTCGTCAGGGGGGCGGAGCCTATGGAAAAACGCCAGCAACGCGGCCTTTTTACGGTTCCTGGCCTTTTG
CTGGCCTTTTGCTCACATGTTCTTTCCTGCGTTATCCCCTGATTCTGTGGATAACCGTATTACCGCCTTT
GAGTGAGCTGATACCGCTCGCCGCAGCCGAACGACCGAGCGCAGCGAGTCAGTGAGCGAGGAAGCGGAAG
AGCGCCCAATACGCAAACCGCCTCTCCCCGCGCGTTGGCCGATTCATTAATGCAGCTGGCACGACAGGTT
TCCCGACTGGAAAGCGGGCAGTGAGCGCAACGCAATTAATGTGAGTTAGCTCACTCATTAGGCACCCCAG
GCTTTACACTTTATGCTTCCGGCTCGTATGTTGTGTGGAATTGTGAGCGGATAACAATTTCACACAGGAA
ACAGCTATGACCATGATTACGCCAAGCTCTAGCTAGAGGTCGACGGTATACAGACATGATAAGATACATT
GATGAGTTTGGACAAACCACAACTAGAATGCAGTGAAAAAAATGCTTTATTTGTGAAATTTGTGATGCTA
TTGCTTTATTTGTAACCATTATAAGCTGCAATAAACAAGTTGGGGTGGGCGAAGAACTCCAGCATGAGAT
CCCCGCGCTGGAGGATCATCCAGCCGGCGTCCCGGAAAACGATTCCGAAGCCCAACCTTTCATAGAAGGC
GGCGGTGGAATCGAAATCTCGTAGCACGTGTCAGTCCTGCTCCTCGGCCACGAAGTGCACGCAGTTGCCG
GCCGGGTCGCGCAGGGCGAACTCCCGCCCCCACGGCTGCTCGCCGATCTCGGTCATGGCCGGCCCGGAGG
CGTCCCGGAAGTTCGTGGACACGACCTCCGACCACTCGGCGTACAGCTCGTCCAGGCCGCGCACCCACAC
CCAGGCCAGGGTGTTGTCCGGCACCACCTGGTCCTGGACCGCGCTGATGAACAGGGTCACGTCGTCCCGG
ACCACACCGGCGAAGTCGTCCTCCACGAAGTCCCGGGAGAACCCGAGCCGGTCGGTCCAGAACTCGACCG
CTCCGGCGACGTCGCGCGCGGTGAGCACCGGAACGGCACTGGTCAACTTGGCCATGGTTTAGTTCCTCAC
CTTGTCGTATTATACTATGCCGATATACTATGCCGATGATTAATTGTCAACACGTGCTGATCAGATCCGA
AAATGGATATACAAGCTCCCGGGAGCTTTTTGCAAAAGCCTAGGCCTCCAAAAAAGCCTCCTCACTACTT
CTGGAATAGCTCAGAGGCAGAGGCGGCCTCGGCCTCTGCATAAATAAAAAAAATTAGTCAGCCATGGGGC
GGAGAATGGGCGGAACTGGGCGGAGTTAGGGGCGGGATGGGCGGAGTTAGGGGCGGGACTATGGTTGCTG
ACTAATTGAGATGCATGCTTTGCATACTTCTGCCTGCTGGGGAGCCTGGGGACTTTCCACACCTGGTTGC
TGACTAATTGAGATGCATGCTTTGCATACTTCTGCCTGCTGGGGAGCCTGGGGACTTTCCACACCCTAAC
TGACACACATTCCACAGAATTAATTCGCGTTAAATTTTTGTTAAATCAGCTCATTTTTTAACCAATAGGC
CGAAATCGGCAAAATCCCTTATAAATCAAAAGAATAGACCGAGATAGGGT
[37 nt withheld, positions 2221-2257]
AAAGAACGTGGACTCCAACGTCAAAGG
[49 nt withheld, positions 2285-2333]
T
[91 nt withheld, positions 2335-2425]
G
[124 nt withheld, positions 2427-2550]
GGGGATACCCCCTAGAGCCCCAGCTGGTTCTTTCCGCCTCAGAAGCCATAGAGCCCACCGCATCCCCAGC
ATGCCTGCTATTGTCTTCCCAATCCTCCCCCTTGCTGTCCTGCCCCACCCCACCCCCCAGAATAGAATGA
CACCTACTCAGACAATGCGATGCAATTTCCTCATTTTATTAGGAAAGGACAGTGGGAGTGGCACCTTCCA
GGGTCAAGGAAGGCACGGGGGAGGGGCAAACAACAGATGGCTGGCAACTAGAAGGCACAGTCGAGGCTGA
TCAGCGGGTTTAAACGGGCCCTGCTAGAGATTTTCCACACTGACTAAAAGGGTCTGAGGGATCTCTAGTT
ACCAGAGTCACACAACAGACGGGCACACACTACTTGAAGCACTCAAGGCAAGCTTTATTGAGGCTTAAGC
AGTGGGTTCCCTAGTTAGCCAGAGAGCTCCCAGGCTCAGATCTGGTCTAACCAGAGAGACCCAGTACAAG
CAAAAAGCAGATCTTGTCTTCGTTGGGAGTGAATTAGCCCTTCCAGTCCCCCCTTTTCTTTTAAAAAGTG
GCTAAGATCTACAGCTGCCTTGTAAGTCATTGGTCTTAAAGTCGACGCGGGGAGGCGGCCCAAAGGGAGA
TCCGACTCGTCTGAGGGCGAAGGCGAAGACGCGGAAGAGGCCGCAGAGCCGGCAGCAGGCCGCGGGAAGG
AAGGTCCGCTGGATTGAGGGCCGAAGGGACGTAGCAGAAGGACGTCCCGCGCAGAATCCAGGTGGCAACA
CAGGCGAGCAGCCAAGGAAAGGACGATGATTTCCCCGACAACACCACGGAATTGTCAGTGCCCAACAGCC
GAGCCCCTGTCCAGCAGCGGGCAAGGCAGGCGGCGATGAGTTCCGCCGTGGCAATAGGGAGGGGGAAAGC
GAAAGTCCCGGAAAGGAGCTGACAGGTGGTGGCAATGCCCCAACCAGTGGGGGTTGCGTCAGCAAACACA
GTGCACACCACGCCACGTTGCCTGACAACGGGCCACAACTCCTCATAAAGAGACAGCAACCAGGATTTAT
ACAAGGAGGAGAAAATGAAAGCCATACGGGAAGCAATAGCATGATACAAAGGCATTAAAGCAGCGTATCC
ACATAGCGTAAAAGGAGCAACATAGTTAAGAATACCAGTCAATCTTTCACAAATTTTGTAATCCAGAGGT
TGATTGTCGACTTAACGCGTTCAGGCACCGGGCTTGCGGGTCATGCACCAGGTGCGCGGTCCTTCGGGCA
CCTCGACGTCGGCGGTGACGGTGAAGCCGAGCCGCTCGTAGAAGGGGAGGTTGCGGGGCGCGGAGGTCTC
CAGGAAGGCGGGCACCCCGGCGCGCTCGGCCGCCTCCACTCCGGGGAGCACGACGGCGCTGCCCAGACCC
TTGCCCTGGTGGTCGGGCGAGACTCCGACGGTGGCCAGGAACCACGCGGGCTCCTTGGGCCGGTGCGGCG
CCAGGAGGCCTTCCATCTGTTGCTGCGCGGCCAGCCGGGAACCGCTCAACTCGGCCATGCGCGGGCCGAT
CTCGGCGAACACCGCCCCCGCTTCGACGCTCTCCGGCGTGGTCCAGACCGCCACCGCGGCGCCGTCGTCC
GCGACCCACACCTTGCCGATGTCGAGCCCGACGCGCGTGAGGAAGAGTTCTTGCAGCTCGGTGACCCGCT
CGATGTGGCGGTCCGGATCGACGGTGTGGCGCGTGGCGGGGTAGTCGGCGAACGCGGCGGCGAGGGTGCG
TACGGCCCTGGGGACGTCGTCGCGGGTGGCGAGGCGCACCGTGGGCTTGTACTCGGTCGGTCCAGGATTC
TCTTCGACATCTCCGGCTTGTTTCAGCAGAGAGAAGTTTGTTGCGCCGGATCCCTTATCGTCATCGTCTT
TGTAATCTTTCTTCTTCTTAGCCTGTCCAGCCTTCTTTGTGGCGGCAGGTCGCTTGTCGCCTCCCAGCTG
AGACAGGTCGATCCGTGTCTCGTACAGGCCGGTGATGCTCTGGTGGATCAGGGTGGCGTCCAGCACCTCT
TTGGTGCTGGTGTACCTCTTCCGGTCGATGGTGGTGTCAAAGTACTTGAAGGCGGCAGGGGCTCCCAGAT
TGGTCAGGGTAAACAGGTGGATGATATTCTCGGCCTGCTCTCTGATGGGCTTATCCCGGTGCTTGTTGTA
GGCGGACAGCACTTTGTCCAGATTAGCGTCGGCCAGGATCACTCTCTTGGAGAACTCGCTGATCTGCTCG
ATGATCTCGTCCAGGTAGTGCTTGTGCTGTTCCACAAACAGCTGTTTCTGCTCATTATCCTCGGGGGAGC
CCTTCAGCTTCTCATAGTGGCTGGCCAGGTACAGGAAGTTCACATATTTGGAGGGCAGGGCCAGTTCGTT
TCCCTTCTGCAGTTCGCCGGCAGAGGCCAGCATTCTCTTCCGGCCGTTTTCCAGCTCGAACAGGGAGTAC
TTAGGCAGCTTGATGATCAGGTCCTTTTTCACTTCTTTGTAGCCCTTGGCTTCCAGAAAGTCGATGGGAT
TCTTCTCGAAGCTGCTTCTTTCCATGATGGTGATCCCCAGCAGCTCTTTCACACTCTTCAGTTTCTTGGA
CTTGCCCTTTTCCACTTTGGCCACCACCAGCACAGAATAGGCCACGGTGGGGCTGTCGAAGCCGCCGTAC
TTCTTAGGGTCCCAGTCCTTCTTTCTGGCGATCAGCTTATCGCTGTTCCTCTTGGGCAGGATAGACTCTT
TGCTGAAGCCGCCTGTCTGCACCTCGGTCTTTTTCACGATATTCACTTGGGGCATGCTCAGCACTTTCCG
CACGGTGGCAAAATCCCGGCCCTTATCCCACACGATCTCCCCGGTTTCGCCGTTTGTCTCGATCAGAGGC
CGCTTCCGGATCTCGCCGTTGGCCAGGGTAATCTCGGTCTTGAAAAAGTTCATGATGTTGCTGTAGAAGA
AGTACTTGGCGGTAGCCTTGCCGATTTCCTGCTCGCTCTTGGCGATCATCTTCCGCACGTCGTACACCTT
GTAGTCGCCGTACACGAACTCGCTTTCCAGCTTAGGGTACTTTTTGATCAGGGCGGTTCCCACGACGGCG
TTCAGGTAGGCGTCGTGGGCGTGGTGGTAGTTGTTGATCTCGCGCACTTTGTAAAACTGGAAATCCTTCC
GGAAATCGGACACCAGCTTGGACTTCAGGGTGATCACTTTCACTTCCCGGATCAGCTTGTCATTCTCGTC
GTACTTAGTGTTCATCCGGGAGTCCAGGATCTGTGCCACGTGCTTTGTGATCTGCCGGGTTTCCACCAGC
TGTCTCTTGATGAAGCCGGCCTTATCCAGTTCGCTCAGGCCGCCTCTCTCGGCCTTGGTCAGATTGTCGA
ACTTTCTCTGGGTAATCAGCTTGGCGTTCAGCAGCTGCCGCCAGTAGTTCTTCATCTTCTTCACGACCTC
TTCGGAGGGCACGTTGTCGCTCTTGCCCCGGTTCTTGTCGCTTCTGGTCAGCACCTTGTTGTCGATGGAG
TCGTCCTTCAGAAAGCTCTGAGGCACGATATGGTCCACATCGTAGTCGGACAGCCGGTTGATGTCCAGTT
CCTGGTCCACGTACATATCCCGCCCATTCTGCAGGTAGTACAGGTACAGCTTCTCGTTCTGCAGCTGGGT
GTTTTCCACGGGGTGTTCTTTCAGGATCTGGCTGCCCAGCTCTTTGATGCCCTCTTCGATCCGCTTCATT
CTCTCGCGGCTGTTCTTCTGTCCCTTCTGGGTGGTCTGGTTCTCTCTGGCCATTTCGATCACGATGTTCT
CGGGCTTGTGCCGGCCCATCACTTTCACGAGCTCGTCCACCACCTTCACTGTCTGCAGGATGCCCTTCTT
AATGGCGGGGCTGCCGGCCAGATTGGCAATGTGCTCGTGCAGGCTATCGCCCTGGCCGGACACCTGGGCT
TTCTGGATGTCCTCTTTAAAGGTCAGGCTGTCGTCGTGGATCAGCTGCATGAAGTTTCTGTTGGCGAAGC
CGTCGGACTTCAGGAAATCCAGGATTGTCTTGCCGGACTGCTTGTCCCGGATGCCGTTGATCAGCTTCCG
GCTCAGCCTGCCCCAGCCGGTGTATCTCCGCCGCTTCAGCTGCTTCATCACTTTGTCGTCGAACAGGTGG
GCATAGGTTTTCAGCCGTTCCTCGATCATCTCTCTGTCCTCAAACAGTGTCAGGGTCAGCACGATATCTT
CCAGAATGTCCTCGTTTTCCTCATTGTCCAGGAAGTCCTTGTCCTTGATAATTTTCAGCAGATCGTGGTA
TGTGCCCAGGGAGGCGTTGAACCGATCTTCCACGCCGGAGATTTCCACGGAGTCGAAGCACTCGATTTTC
TTGAAGTAGTCCTCTTTCAGCTGCTTCACGGTCACTTTCCGGTTGGTCTTGAACAGCAGGTCCACGATGG
CCTTTTTCTGCTCGCCGCTCAGGAAGGCGGGCTTTCTCATTCCCTCGGTCACGTATTTCACTTTGGTCAG
CTCGTTATACACGGTGAAGTACTCGTACAGCAGGCTGTGCTTGGGCAGCACCTTCTCGTTGGGCAGGTTC
TTATCGAAGTTGGTCATCCGCTCGATGAAGCTCTGGGCGGAAGCGCCCTTGTCCACCACTTCCTCGAAGT
TCCAGGGGGTGATGGTTTCCTCGCTCTTTCTGGTCATCCAGGCGAATCTGCTGTTTCCCCTGGCCAGAGG
GCCCACGTAGTAGGGGATGCGGAAGGTCAGGATCTTCTCGATCTTTTCCCGGTTGTCCTTCAGGAATGGG
TAAAAATCTTCCTGCCGCCGCAGAATGGCGTGCAGCTCTCCCAGGTGGATCTGGTGGGGGATGCTGCCGT
TGTCGAAGGTCCGCTGCTTCCGCAGCAGGTCCTCTCTGTTCAGCTTCACGAGCAGTTCCTCGGTGCCGTC
CATCTTTTCCAGGATGGGCTTGATGAACTTGTAGAACTCTTCCTGGCTGGCTCCGCCGTCAATGTAGCCG
GCGTAGCCGTTCTTGCTCTGGTCGAAGAAAATCTCTTTGTACTTCTCAGGCAGCTGCTGCCGCACGAGAG
CTTTCAGCAGGGTCAGGTCCTGGTGGTGCTCGTCGTATCTCTTGATCATAGAGGCGCTCAGGGGGGCCTT
GGTGATCTCGGTGTTCACTCTCAGGATGTCGCTCAGCAGGATGGCGTCGGACAGGTTCTTGGCGGCCAGA
AACAGGTCGGCGTACTGGTCGCCGATCTGGGCCAGCAGGTTGTCCAGGTCGTCGTCGTAGGTGTCCTTGC
TCAGCTGCAGTTTGGCATCCTCGGCCAGGTCGAAGTTGCTCTTGAAGTTGGGGGTCAGGCCCAGGCTCAG
GGCAATCAGGTTTCCGAACAGGCCATTCTTCTTCTCGCCGGGCAGCTGGGCGATCAGATTTTCCAGCCGT
CTGCTCTTGCTCAGTCTGGCAGACAGGATGGCCTTGGCGTCCACGCCGCTGGCGTTGATGGGGTTTTCCT
CGAACAGCTGGTTGTAGGTCTGCACCAGCTGGATGAACAGCTTGTCCACGTCGCTGTTGTCGGGGTTCAG
GTCGCCCTCGATCAGGAAGTGGCCCCGGAACTTGATCATGTGGGCCAGGGCCAGATAGATCAGCCGCAGG
TCGGCCTTGTCGGTGCTGTCCACCAGTTTCTTTCTCAGGTGGTAGATGGTGGGGTACTTCTCGTGGTAGG
CCACCTCGTCCACGATGTTGCCGAAGATGGGGTGCCGCTCGTGCTTCTTATCCTCTTCCACCAGGAAGGA
CTCTTCCAGTCTGTGGAAGAAGCTGTCGTCCACCTTGGCCATCTCGTTGCTGAAGATCTCTTGCAGATAG
CAGATCCGGTTCTTCCGTCTGGTGTATCTTCTTCTGGCGGTTCTCTTCAGCCGGGTGGCCTCGGCTGTTT
CGCCGCTGTCGAACAGCAGGGCTCCGATCAGGTTCTTCTTGATGCTGTGCCGGTCGGTGTTGCCCAGCAC
CTTGAATTTCTTGCTGGGCACCTTGTACTCGTCGGTGATCACGGCCCAGCCCACAGAGTTGGTGCCGATG
TCCAGGCCGATGCTGTACTTCTTGTCCATGGTGGCAGCGCTCTAGAACCGGTCCTGTGTTCTGGCGGCAA
ACCCGTTGCGAAAAAGAACGTTCACGGCGACTACTGCACTTATATACGGTTCTCCCCCACCCTCGGGAAA
AAGGCGGAGCCAGTACACGACATCACTTTCCCAGTTTACCCCGCGCCACCTTCTCTAGGCACCGGATCAA
TTGCCGACCCCTCCCCCCAACTTCTCGGGGACTGTGGGCGATGTGCGCTCTGCCCACTGACGGGCACCGG
AGCCAATTCCCACTCCTTTCAAGACCTAGCTAGCGAATTCAAAAAAGCACCGACTCGGTGCCACTTTTTC
AAGTTGATAACGGACTAGCCTTATTTTAACTTGCTATTTCTAGCTCTAAAACACAGGCGAGCAGGAGCAG
TTCGGTGTTTCGTCCTTTCCACAAGATATATAAAGCCAAGAAATCGAAATACTTTCAAGTTACGGTAAGC
ATATGATAGTCCATTTTAAAACATAATTTTAAAACTGCAAACTACCCAAGAAATTATTACTTTCTACGTC
ACGTATTTTGTACTAATATCTTTGTGTTTACAGTCAAATTAATTCTAATTATCTCTCTAACAGCCTTGTA
TCGTATATGCAAATATGAAGGAATCATGGGAAATAGGCCCTCGGTACCTTAATTAACCAAACTGGATCTC
TGCTGTCCCTGTAATAAACCCGAAAATTTTGAATTTTTGTAATTTGTTTTTGTAATTCTTTAGTTTGTAT
GTCTGTTGCTATTATGTCTACTATTCTTTCCCCTGCACTGTACCCCCCAATCCCCCCTTTTCTTTTAAAA
TTGTGGATGAATACTGCCATTTGTCTGCAGAATTGGCGCACGCAGTGCCGATCCGTTCACTAATCGAATG
GATCTGTCTCTGTCTCTCTCTCCACCTTCTTCTTCTATTCCTTCGGGCCTGTCGGGTCCCCTCGGGGTTG
GGAGGTGGGTCTGAAACGATAATGGTGAATATCCCTGCCTAACTCTATTCACTATAGAAAGTACAGCAAA
AACTATTCTTAAACCTACCAAGCCTCCTACTATCATTATGAATAATTTTATATACCACAGCCAATTTGTT
ATGTTAAACCAATTCCACAAACTTGCCCATTTATCTAATTCCAATAATTCTTGTTCATTCTTTTCTTGCT
GGTTTTGCGATTCTTCAATTAAGGAGTGTATTAAGCTTGTGTAATTGTTAATTTCTCTGTCCCACTCCAT
CCAGGTCGTGTGATTCCAAATCTGTTCCAGAGATTTATTACTCCAACTAGCATTCCAAGGCACAGCAGTG
GTGCAAATGAGTTTTCCAGAGCAACCCCAAATCCCCAGGAGCTGTTGATCCTTTAGGTATCTTTCCACAG
CCAGGATTCTTGCCTGGAGCTGCTTGATGCCCCAGACTGTGAGTTGCAACAGATGCTGTTGCGCCTCAAT
AGCCCTCAGCAAATTGTTCTGCTGCTGCACTATACCAGACAATAATTGTCTGGCCTGTACCGTCAGCGTC
ATTGACGCTGCGCCCATAGTGCTTCCTGCTGCTCCCAAGAACCCAAGGAACAAAGCTCCTATTCCCACTG
CTCTTTTTTCTCTCTGCACCACTCTTCTCTTTGCCTTGGTGGGTGCTACTCCTAATGGTTCAATTTTTAC
TACTTTATATTTATATAATTCACTTCTCCAATTGTCCCTCATATCTCCTCCTCCAGGTCTGAAGATCAGC
GGCCGCTTGCTGTGCGGTGGTCTTACTTTTGTTTTGCTCTTCCTCTATCTTGTCTAAAGCTTCCTTGGTG
TCTTTTATCTCTATCCTTTGATGCACACAATAGAGGGTTGCTACTGTATTATATAATGATCTAAGTTCTT
CTGATCCTGTCTGAAGGGATGGTTGTAGCTGTCCCAGTATTTGTCTACAGCCTTCTGATGTTTCTAACAG
GCCAGGATTAACTGCGAATCGTTCTAGCTCCCTGCTTGCCCATACTATATGTTTTAATTTATATTTTTTC
TTTCCCCCTGGCCTTAACCGAATTTTTTCCCATCGCGATCTAATTCTCCCCCGCTTAATACTGACGCTCT
CGCACCCATCTCTCTCCTTCTAGCCTCCGCTAGTCAAAATTTTTGGCGTACTCACCAGTCGCCGCCCCTC
GCCTCTTGCCGTGCGCGCTTCAGCAAGCCGAGTCCTGCGTCGAGAGAGCTCCTCTGGTTTCCCTTTCGCT
TTCAAGTCCCTGTTCGGGCGCCACTGCTAGAGATTTTCCACACTGACTAAAAGGGTCTGAGGGATCTCTA
GTTACCAGAGTCACACAACAGACGGGCACACACTACTTGAAGCACTCAAGGCAAGCTTTATTGAGGCTTA
AGCAGTGGGTTCCCTAGTTAGCCAGAGAGCTCCCAGGCTCAGATCTGGTCTAACCAGAGAGACCCAGTAC
AGGCAAAACGCGCTGCTTATATAGACCTCCCACCGTACACGCCTACCGCCCATTTGCGTCAATGGGGCGG
AGTTGTTACGACATTTTGGAAAGTCCCGTTGATTTTGGTGCCAAAACAAACTCCCATTGACGTCAATGGG
GTGGAGACTTGGAAATCCCCGTGAGTCAAACCGCTATCCACGCCCATTGATGTACTGCCAAAACCGCATC
ACCATGGTAATAGCGATGACTAATACGTAGATGTACTGCCAAGTAGGAAAGTCCCATAAGGTCATGTACT
GGGCATAATGCCAGGCGGGCCATTTACCGTCATTGACGTCAATAGGGGGCGTACTTGGCATATGATACAC
TTGATGTACTGCCAAGTGGGCAGTTTACCGTAAATACTCCACCCATTGACGTCAATGGAAAGTCCCTATT
GGCGTTACTATGGGAACATACGTCATTATTGACGTCAATGGGCGGGGGTCGTTGGGCGGTCAGCCAGGCG
GGCCATTTACCGTAAGTTATGTAACGCGGAACTCCATATATGGGCTATGAACTAATGACCCCGTAATTGA
TTACTATTAATAACTAGTCAATAATCAATGTCAACGCGTATATCTGGCCCGTACATCGCGAAGCAGCGCA
AAACGCCTAACCCTAAGCAGATTCTTCATGCAATTGTCGGTCAAGCCTTGCCTTGTTGTAGCTTAAATTT
TGCTCGCGCACTACTCAGCGACCTCCAACACACAAGCAGGGAGCAGATACTGGCTTAACTATGCGGCATC
AGAGCAGATTGTACTGAGAGTGCACCATAGGGGATCGGGAGATCTCCCGATCCGTCGACGTCAGGTGGCA
CTTTTCGGGGAAATGTGCGCGGAACCCCTATTTGTTTATTTTTCTAAATACATTCAAATATGTATCCGCT
CATGAGACAATAACCCTGATAAATGCTTCAATAATATTGAAAAAGGAAGAGTATGAGTATTCAACATTTC
CGTGTCGCCCTTATTCCCTTTTTTGCGGCATTTTGCCTTCCTGTTTTTGCTCACCCAGAAACGCTGGTGA
AAGTAAAAGATGCTGAAGATCAGTTGGGTGCACGAGTGGGTTACATCGAACTGGATCTCAACAGCGGTAA
GATCCTTGAGAGTTTTCGCCCCGAAGAACGTTTTCCAATGATGAGCACTTTTAAAGTTCTGCTATGTGGC
GCGGTATTATCCCGTATTGACGCCGGGCAAGAGCAACTCGGTCGCCGCATACACTATTCTCAGAATGACT
TGGTTGAGTACTCACCAGTCACAGAAAAGCATCTTACGGATGGCATGACAGTAAGAGAATTATGCAGTGC
TGCCATAACCATGAGTGATAACACTGCGGCCAACTTACTTCTGACAACGATCGGAGGACCGAAGGAGCTA
ACCGCTTTTTTGCACAACATGGGGGATCATGTAACTCGCCTTGATCGTTGGGAACCGGAGCTGAATGAAG
CCATACCAAACGACGAGCGTGACACCACGATGCCTGTAGCAATGGCAACAACGTTGCGCAAACTATTAAC
TGGCGAACTACTTACTCTAGCTTCCCGGCAACAATTAATAGACTGGATGGAGGCGGATAAAGTTGCAGGA
CCACTTCTGCGCTCGGCCCTTCCGGCTGGCTGGTTTATTGCTGATAAATCTGGAGCCGGTGAGCGTGGGT
CTCGCGGTATCATTGCAGCACTGGGGCCAGATGGTAAGCCCTCCCGTATCGTAGTTATCTACACGACGGG
GAGTCAGGCAACTATGGATGAACGAAATAGACAGATCGCTGAGATAGGTGCCTCACTGATTAAGCATTGG
TAACTGTCAGACCAAGTTTACTCATATATACTTTAGATTGATTTAAAACTTCATTTTTAATTTAAAAGGA
TCTAGGTGAAGATCCTTTTTGATAATCTCATGACCAAAATCCCTTAACGTGAGTTTTCGTTCCACTGAGC
GTCAGACCCCGTAGAAAAGATCAAAGGATCTTC
